>Addgene plasmid #203792 | pminiTol2-4kb Wnt3 promoter-EGFP | addgene full sequence | sequence record 401150 | Addgene NGS Result
TATGACCATGATTACGCCAAGCTATTTAGGTGACACTATAGAATACTCAAGCTATGCATCCAACGCGTTG
GGAGCTCTCCCATATGGTCGAGCAGAGGTGTAAAAAGTACTCAAAAATTTTACTCAAGTGAAAGTACAAG
TACTTAGGGAAAATTTTACTCAATTAAAAGTAAAAGTATCTGGCTAGAATCTTACTTGAGTAAAAGTAAA
AAAGTACTCCATTAAAATTGTACTTGAGTATTAAGGAAGTAAAAGTAAAAGCAAGAAAGAAAACTAGAGA
TTCTTGTTTAAGCTTCAATAAAAGAAGTGTCTGTTGTGGGGCCGAGGGTCCTGGGGGGCTGCGGAGCTTT
AGGCATTGTCCTGGAGGGTGATTGAGAGCGAGAGGAGGGGAGCCGAGAAGCATTGTGCGAGGACGGAGCC
TTTCTAAAGGTGGTTATTAGGAGAGAAATGGTGTGGGGGTGGCTGTTGACTCTTCATCTTGTGTGAACAA
AGTATCTGGCGTATAGCTTTCTCTCTCTCTCTCTCGCTCTCTTGCGGCTTTCGCTTTACGACGGCCATGA
ATACTCTCGGCGGGCTCGCCCAGACCTGCGCGAAGGCTTATTGTCCGGCTTAAGTGCGGTTTAATTAAGC
GAGCTCTGTGTCCTGAGAGAAGAGAGGAGCTTTAGAGCGCTCGGGTCCTGCGGAGATGCAGAGGATGATG
CGTAATATCAGGGCTATTGAAGGGGAAAGTGTTTGCGGCTCTAATGAAAAAGGTTTGTTTGGGGGGGATG
AGTGGGGAGGGGATTGAGGAGTGTCTGGCCTTTGTCTCCAGCTTACAAAGTAGGGACAAAAGCAGTGATA
TTATACAAATGCACCCATTTCCAGGACATGATGCGAGGACGGGGGCCTGGAGATGGGTCGGACTGCTCCA
TCTCAGCCCCGTTGGCACCTTACAAAATGATTTTTTCCCCCCACCACAAAGATAGGCATTGGGGATAAAC
CCCGAGAGCTGGGGCTTCTGGGTACCGCAAATTTGGGGGTTGTGGACTTAAGCGGATTTTCTCTGCAACT
GTAAGAACAAGCTAATTCCTCAGACCTCCTTTATCTCTAACATGGTAATAACAAACAATGAAATTCTGAA
GAGAAAGGGGCAAAGGAAGAGGAGGGAGGAGAGACGCAGACACAAAAGAAGGAGAGATGGAGGGAATGAA
AGAGAGGAGAGACGTGTGTGAGGAGAGGGTGGGCTTGGGCGTGTTAAGAAACTTTCTCGCTCTAGTGTTA
TGTGTGAACACTCTGCTAATCCAGGTTTTATTGCTTGCCTGTGTCCGGCCACACTGTCCGGATTGAGTGT
GTGTCAGGGATAGTGGGGGTCTACACATGTCCCTCTTTGAGGAAAGCCTGAGAAAGAGCCGGACCTGGTT
ACGGCCGTTTTGGGGTCGCCTAAGAAACCTGCACCACAGGGGTCCTCTGTGTATGTCTCTGAATTCAACG
TGCATGTTGCTAGCAAACACATACGGATTAATGCTAATGATGAAGGTGTGGCTATATTAGGTACAAAAAA
AAACTTTGACAATAGTTGTATAAACTCCTGTCAACAGTCCATCAATGTATGAAGCAGAACTCGCTTTGAA
ACCAAACATTGTTGTGTGGGTCCATTTGGACCAGTTTAAGGAAATCTTTTGCCCTATAAATTCCAGCCTG
CATGAATTTTTATGATTATTGCTCATAAACATACTTTTAAAAATGTGCATTTTAACTAACTATCAACTTG
TGCCCGTCCACTCAAAGGAAGCCAAAAGGGTGTCTCTCCCAGATCACAGGGACTACCTTGTGGGTGTGTA
GGGTGATGTATTAGCTAGGCGCTAATAAAATGCAGGAGTGTCCACAAACATGACTTAATGAGGGAGGATG
AGAGACTCCTGACCCAGAGGTCAAAGCTCCGGGCGACTCTCTTTATTCCCATTGATCTGCTGGTGCACTT
CATTTCCATGCTCTAGGGCCCACTTCAGTAAATTCATTAAGTGCGATTGATACGAGAATCAAGACTTCCT
CCAAAACACAATGGCTATGCTAGGAGGGAATGGTCTTGTTTGTGCTGCAGCTATGTCAAGCATCTCTGGC
TTTTGTCCTGGTTTCGCACCATTGCGGTGCATGCTGGGGTTTGAGTCCTCGAGATTCTAATCGTAAGCTC
ATTTCCAGCTGGTTCGTTGTGTTGCGCCCCTATGGCCTTGACCTGGGAAACGTGGTTTCAGTGTTGTTGA
GATGCCGACCGCAGACCGTTCCTTGCCTCCACTCGTAAATTACGCTCCGATCAGGTTTTCCCAGCCAATC
CTGGCGAGCAGATCTGCATCTGTCACTCTGCAAGAATGCTGAATCAAACCGCTGATCTAGGCACAATACA
GCTGATGGAAAGCAGATCTTTATTCCAACATCAGGAACGTAGCACGAGCCGAGTGCTTCTGGAAGCTGCA
ATTTAACCAACAGGTTCATATCTGATGAGATCAAGGATGCATCATCCTGGAAGAAACACTGTGATGAACA
TTTAAGATGTCAGAATGACCCGTCATGCCTCTGAGCTGAGTCCCCGCACAGCGCTTATTCTTTTGAAGAG
GGAGAATAAAAGCAAAAAAACAGAGGCGATGGAAATATGACATCCAGACCGCGGTCAGAACTGTGAGTGT
CTCTCCTGGGCTCCTATGGTTGTGGTGCACAGTCCATGTCCCTGCTATGAGTTAGATAGACAGATGCACT
GGCAGATAGACAGACAGACAGGCTTTACTACTTGGTCGCTGGATTGCAGGAAAGAGCTTTATCCAACCAG
AGTCAAGCAAGCAACATGGGACAATAACATAATTAAATATTCTGGGGAAAAGTGGCACTTATGCAAATGT
TTTTTGTAATGGGTTGGAGAAAATTGGCCGGAACCTACATAATTTTTAATGACAGGATGATTCATTTGTG
AAATTGTAATTCAAAGAAATTCAGTAAACTAACTAACAATCTAAAAAATTCTTTGATTTGCAGTTTAATT
CTACTTCCTAACATTGATTTGTTTCAACTTTATTCAAATGGCAAAACTAAATTAGTACTCAAAGCTCCAA
ATGATATGATTCCTAGACTGTTTAAAGTGCTAAAAGTGCCAAAACTTACAGCTACCCACATGAACTTATA
TTTCATTCTGCCTCCATTTGCAATTCCTCCAGTGTTTGTACCTGAAACTGTTGTCAGTTCTCACCTCTGT
CCTGCCGTTCATTCTGACACAGAGACTCTATATTTGAATGTATTGTCAACTTCTAATGCCGTGTCTACTA
CTCTGTGCTGTCTGCTCTCATCCCATCCGAATGACAATAGTGTTTATGTAAAATGTGCTGCCTTTGGGCC
GCTGGGGCACAGAACACTGCATGCCTGGCCCTGCCACACCACCTTTTACGGCTTTTTATTGTGTTGCCTT
TGTGTCACAAGGGGAGGACGCGGCCATCAAAATTCTCCAAGACAAAATTCTTGAATGTATGTGCACGCAC
ACGCATCCGGAACAATTAGTTCAGGAGCACGGGTGCTTAAAAAACGGAGACGACACTTCTCGCCACCACC
TCCTCGCCGAGCAGCAGGCCCGAGTCTGGCACAGCTGGGTTTCCTTGATGCTAACGCAGACAATATAGAT
CTTAATAAGACAAATCTACCTCTCCGAAACTCAGTCCTGACACCCTTTCATTCTTATTCCCTCCCAGCCT
CCTCTCTCTCTCTCTCTCTCTTTCTTTCTTTCTTTGCTACATTACCAGGGGGTGGTGCATGATTGACAGA
TGGGCAGGAATAATAATTTTTTTTTTTTTTTTGCGTAACCTAAGGCCATGCTCTGTGATTGGCTTGCCAG
CTGACATCTCCAAACCTCTCTTGTCGTTTTTTTCCCCTCTCTCTCTCTCGCTTTCTCTCTCTCACTCTCT
CTCTCTAATATTGGCCCTGATGATCCTAAGGGGAAAAAAGTGGGGAGAGAAAAAGATATGTACCTTAGGG
AAGAACCTCAGTAAGAGGGAGGGAATCAGAGGACGAGTAGGAGCGTGTGTGCGAGTGTGTGAAAGAGACA
CTTACTCTCCTAACTACTACTGGAAGACACACACTTTTCTCACCCAACTCAAAGCAGCAGCAAACCTTGG
AGAATTGTTTTATTTTTGTTTTTTCGCGAACCCCCCTAAAAAAATTCCTAATTATTCTCTCAAGCATCCA
TCTTTGCCTTGCCGGGATTTAATTTTCACCCCCTCTCTAGGAATCCTATGTACTGATCAATAGACCCTTT
CCATCCACACAAGACATACCTCGGATCCACCGGTCGCCACCATGGTGAGCAAGGGCGAGGAGCTGTTCAC
CGGGGTGGTGCCCATCCTGGTCGAGCTGGACGGCGACGTAAACGGCCACAAGTTCAGCGTGTCCGGCGAG
GGCGAGGGCGATGCCACCTACGGCAAGCTGACCCTGAAGTTCATCTGCACCACCGGCAAGCTGCCCGTGC
CCTGGCCCACCCTCGTGACCACCCTGACCTACGGCGTGCAGTGCTTCAGCCGCTACCCCGACCACATGAA
GCAGCACGACTTCTTCAAGTCCGCCATGCCCGAAGGCTACGTCCAGGAGCGCACCATCTTCTTCAAGGAC
GACGGCAACTACAAGACCCGCGCCGAGGTGAAGTTCGAGGGCGACACCCTGGTGAACCGCATCGAGCTGA
AGGGCATCGACTTCAAGGAGGACGGCAACATCCTGGGGCACAAGCTGGAGTACAACTACAACAGCCACAA
CGTCTATATCATGGCCGACAAGCAGAAGAACGGCATCAAGGTGAACTTCAAGATCCGCCACAACATCGAG
GACGGCAGCGTGCAGCTCGCCGACCACTACCAGCAGAACACCCCCATCGGCGACGGCCCCGTGCTGCTGC
CCGACAACCACTACCTGAGCACCCAGTCCGCCCTGAGCAAAGACCCCAACGAGAAGCGCGATCACATGGT
CCTGCTGGAGTTCGTGACCGCCGCCGGGATCACTCTCGGCATGGACGAGCTGTACAAGTAAAGCGGCCGC
TCTAGATGGCCAGATCTATTTAAATTAAACTGGGCATCAGCGCAATTCAATTGGTTTGGTAATAGCAAGG
GAAAATAGAATGAAGTGATCTCCAAAAAATAAGTACTTTTTGACTGTAAATAAAATTGTAAGGAGTAAAA
AGTACTTTTTTTTCTAAAAAAATGTAATTAAGTAAAAGTAAAAGTATTGATTTTTAATTGTACTCAAGTA
AAGTAAAAATCCCCAAAAATAATACTTAAGTACAGTAATCAAGTAAAATTACTCAAGTACTTTACACCTC
TGGGCCCAATTCGCCCTATAGTGAGTCGTATTACAATTCACTGGCCGTCGTTTTACAACGTCGTGACTGG
GAAAACCCTGGCGTTACCCAACTTAATCGCCTTGCAGCACATCCCCCTTTCGCCAGCTGGCGTAATAGCG
AAGAGGCCCGCACCGATCGCCCTTCCCAACAGTTGCGCAGCCTGAATGGCGAATGG
[124 nt withheld, positions 5517-5640]
C
[91 nt withheld, positions 5642-5732]
A
[49 nt withheld, positions 5734-5782]
CCTTTGACGTTGGAGTCCACGTTCTTT
[37 nt withheld, positions 5810-5846]
ACCCTATCTCGGTCTATTCTTTTGATTTATAAGGGATTTTGCCGATTTCGGCCTATTGGTTAAAAAATGA
GCTGATTTAACAAAAATTTAACGCGAATTTTAACAAAATATTAACGCTTACAATTTCCTGATGCGGTATT
TTCTCCTTACGCATCTGTGCGGTATTTCACACCGCATCAGGTGGCACTTTTCGGGGAAATGTGCGCGGAA
CCCCTATTTGTTTATTTTTCTAAATACATTCAAATATGTATCCGCTCATGAGACAATAACCCTGATAAAT
GCTTCAATAATATTGAAAAAGGAAGAGTATGAGTATTCAACATTTCCGTGTCGCCCTTATTCCCTTTTTT
GCGGCATTTTGCCTTCCTGTTTTTGCTCACCCAGAAACGCTGGTGAAAGTAAAAGATGCTGAAGATCAGT
TGGGTGCACGAGTGGGTTACATCGAACTGGATCTCAACAGCGGTAAGATCCTTGAGAGTTTTCGCCCCGA
AGAACGTTTTCCAATGATGAGCACTTTTAAAGTTCTGCTATGTGGCGCGGTATTATCCCGTATTGACGCC
GGGCAAGAGCAACTCGGTCGCCGCATACACTATTCTCAGAATGACTTGGTTGAGTACTCACCAGTCACAG
AAAAGCATCTTACGGATGGCATGACAGTAAGAGAATTATGCAGTGCTGCCATAACCATGAGTGATAACAC
TGCGGCCAACTTACTTCTGACAACGATCGGAGGACCGAAGGAGCTAACCGCTTTTTTGCACAACATGGGG
GATCATGTAACTCGCCTTGATCGTTGGGAACCGGAGCTGAATGAAGCCATACCAAACGACGAGCGTGACA
CCACGATGCCTGTAGCAATGGCAACAACGTTGCGCAAACTATTAACTGGCGAACTACTTACTCTAGCTTC
CCGGCAACAATTAATAGACTGGATGGAGGCGGATAAAGTTGCAGGACCACTTCTGCGCTCGGCCCTTCCG
GCTGGCTGGTTTATTGCTGATAAATCTGGAGCCGGTGAGCGTGGGTCTCGCGGTATCATTGCAGCACTGG
GGCCAGATGGTAAGCCCTCCCGTATCGTAGTTATCTACACGACGGGGAGTCAGGCAACTATGGATGAACG
AAATAGACAGATCGCTGAGATAGGTGCCTCACTGATTAAGCATTGGTAACTGTCAGACCAAGTTTACTCA
TATATACTTTAGATTGATTTAAAACTTCATTTTTAATTTAAAAGGATCTAGGTGAAGATCCTTTTTGATA
ATCTCATGACCAAAATCCCTTAACGTGAGTTTTCGTTCCACTGAGCGTCAGACCCCGTAGAAAAGATCAA
AGGATCTTCTTGAGATCCTTTTTTTCTGCGCGTAATCTGCTGCTTGCAAACAAAAAAACCACCGCTACCA
GCGGTGGTTTGTTTGCCGGATCAAGAGCTACCAACTCTTTTTCCGAAGGTAACTGGCTTCAGCAGAGCGC
AGATACCAAATACTGTTCTTCTAGTGTAGCCGTAGTTAGGCCACCACTTCAAGAACTCTGTAGCACCGCC
TACATACCTCGCTCTGCTAATCCTGTTACCAGTGGCTGCTGCCAGTGGCGATAAGTCGTGTCTTACCGGG
TTGGACTCAAGACGATAGTTACCGGATAAGGCGCAGCGGTCGGGCTGAACGGGGGGTTCGTGCACACAGC
CCAGCTTGGAGCGAACGACCTACACCGAACTGAGATACCTACAGCGTGAGCTATGAGAAAGCGCCACGCT
TCCCGAAGGGAGAAAGGCGGACAGGTATCCGGTAAGCGGCAGGGTCGGAACAGGAGAGCGCACGAGGGAG
CTTCCAGGGGGAAACGCCTGGTATCTTTATAGTCCTGTCGGGTTTCGCCACCTCTGACTTGAGCGTCGAT
TTTTGTGATGCTCGTCAGGGGGGCGGAGCCTATGGAAAAACGCCAGCAACGCGGCCTTTTTACGGTTCCT
GGCCTTTTGCTGGCCTTTTGCTCACATGTTCTTTCCTGCGTTATCCCCTGATTCTGTGGATAACCGTATT
ACCGCCTTTGAGTGAGCTGATACCGCTCGCCGCAGCCGAACGACCGAGCGCAGCGAGTCAGTGAGCGAGG
AAGCGGAAGAGCGCCCAATACGCAAACCGCCTCTCCCCGCGCGTTGGCCGATTCATTAATGCAGCTGGCA
CGACAGGTTTCCCGACTGGAAAGCGGGCAGTGAGCGCAACGCAATTAATGTGAGTTAGCTCACTCATTAG
GCACCCCAGGCTTTACACTTTATGCTTCCGGCTCGTATGTTGTGTGGAATTGTGAGCGGATAACAATTTC
ACACAGGAAACAGC
Features (pLannotate 1.2.2; 13 found; start..end, strand, type, name):
     24..42      +  promoter       SP6 promoter: promoter for bacteriophage SP6 RNA polymerase
   4312..5031    +  CDS            EGFP: the original enhanced GFP (Yang et al., 1996) mammalian codon-optimized
   5335..5353    -  promoter       T7 promoter: promoter for bacteriophage T7 RNA polymerase
   5356..5513    +  CDS            lacZα (fragment): LacZα fragment of β-galactosidase; lacZ fragment
   5517..5945    +  rep_origin     f1 ori (sequence partly withheld): f1 bacteriophage origin of replication; arrow indicates direction of (+) strand synthesis
   5973..6023    -  misc_feature   bom (fragment): basis of mobility region from pBR322
   6050..6154    +  promoter       AmpR promoter: bla
   6155..7015    +  CDS            AmpR: β-lactamase; bla; confers resistance to ampicillin, carbenicillin, and related antibiotics
   7186..7774    +  rep_origin     ori: high-copy-number ColE1/pMB1/pBR322/pUC origin of replication
   7957..8049    +  CDS            lacI (fragment): lac repressor; lacI; The lac repressor binds to the lac operator to inhibit transcription in E. coli. This inhibition can be relieved by adding lactose or isopropyl-β-D-thiogalactopyranoside (IPTG).
   8062..8083    +  protein_bind   CAP binding site: CAP binding activates transcription in the presence of cAMP. E. coli catabolite activator protein
   8098..8128    +  promoter       lac promoter: promoter for the E. coli lac operon
   8136..8152    +  protein_bind   lac operator: The lac repressor binds to the lac operator to inhibit transcription in E. coli. This inhibition can be relieved by adding lactose or isopropyl-β-D-thiogalactopyranoside (IPTG). lac repressor encoded by lacI
