[The description below was written by a language model from this plasmid's Addgene catalogue record and pLannotate feature annotations shown in this document.]
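Description:
pminiTol2-4kb Wnt3 promoter-EGFP is a zebrafish transgenesis plasmid built on the pminiTol2 backbone, a minimal Tol2 transposon donor vector. In this type of vector the cargo sits between shortened Tol2 transposon ends, so that when Tol2 transposase is supplied the cassette is excised from the plasmid and integrated into the genome. In bacteria the plasmid replicates from a high-copy ColE1/pUC-type origin and is selected with ampicillin through the bla (AmpR) gene and its promoter. An f1 origin, a bom fragment and remnants of a lacZα cloning region (lac promoter, operator, CAP site, lacI and lacZα fragments) are also present. SP6 and T7 phage promoters flank the insert region, consistent with a standard cloning-vector ancestry.

The payload is an approximately 4 kb zebrafish Wnt3 promoter fragment driving EGFP, the mammalian codon-optimised enhanced green fluorescent protein, giving a recorded insert of about 4.7 kb in an 8,170 nt sequence. The automated feature table annotates the EGFP coding sequence but leaves the roughly 4.2 kb stretch upstream of it unannotated, which is consistent in size and position with the Wnt3 promoter. The Tol2 ends and any polyadenylation signal downstream of EGFP are likewise not called, so their exact positions cannot be given from this record.

The construct is intended for generating transgenic zebrafish in which EGFP reports the activity of the Wnt3 regulatory region, marking cells where that promoter is active. The associated work concerns Wnt3 expression and cerebellum development in zebrafish transgenics.
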