Addgene plasmid #203792: pminiTol2-4kb Wnt3 promoter-EGFP
Purpose: Tol2 based genomic integration of zebrafish 4kb Wnt3 promoter driving the expression of EGFP for zebrafish transgenesis
Depositing lab: Thorsten Wohland. Depositing organization: National University of Singapore. Publication: Modulating the expression level of secreted Wnt3 influences cerebellum development in zebrafish transgenics. Teh C, Sun G, Shen H, Korzh V, Wohland T. Development. 2015 Nov 1;142(21):3721-33. doi: 10.1242/dev.127589. Epub 2015 Sep 22. PubMed 26395493.
Backbone
  Vector backbone: pminiTol2
  Backbone size w/o insert (bp): 3436
  Vector type: Zebrafish Expression
Growth in bacteria
  Bacterial resistance: Ampicillin, 100 μg/mL
  Growth temperature: 37°C
  Growth strain: DH5alpha
  Copy number: Unknown
Gene/Insert
  Gene/Insert name: EGFP
  Species: D. rerio (zebrafish)
  Insert size (bp): 4747
  Promoter: 4kb Wnt3 promoter
  Cloning method: Restriction Enzyme; 5′ cloning site unknown (unknown if destroyed)
Terms and licenses: Academic/Nonprofit Terms; Industry Terms: Not Available to Industry
How to cite: pminiTol2-4kb Wnt3 promoter-EGFP was a gift from Thorsten Wohland (Addgene plasmid # 203792 ; http://n2t.net/addgene:203792 ; RRID:Addgene_203792)
